Addgene plasmid #42195: pcDNA3 βarr1 S412A Flag
Depositing lab: Robert Lefkowitz. Depositing organization: Duke University. Publication: Beta-arrestin-dependent formation of beta2 adrenergic receptor-Src protein kinase complexes. Luttrell LM, Ferguson SS, Daaka Y, Miller WE, Maudsley S, Della Rocca GJ, Lin F, Kawakatsu H, Owada K, Luttrell DK, Caron MG, Lefkowitz RJ. Science. 1999 Jan 29. 283(5402):655-61. 10.1126/science.283.5402.655 PubMed 9924018.
Backbone
  Vector backbone: pcDNA3
  Backbone manufacturer: Invitrogen
  Backbone size w/o insert (bp): 5446
  Total vector size (bp): 6700
  Vector type: Mammalian Expression
  Selectable markers: Neomycin (select with G418)
Growth in bacteria
  Bacterial resistance: Ampicillin, 100 μg/mL
  Growth temperature: 37°C
  Growth strain: DH5alpha
  Copy number: High Copy
Gene/Insert
  Gene/Insert name: β-arrestin 1 S412A (alt names: β-arrestin 1; Beta arrestin 1; arrb1)
  Species: R. norvegicus (rat)
  Insert size (bp): 1300
  Mutation: S412A
  GenBank ID: NM_012910.2 NP_037042.1
  Entrez Gene: Arrb1 (a.k.a. BARRES)
  Promoter: CMV
  Tag / fusion protein: Flag (C terminal on insert)
  Cloning method: Restriction Enzyme; 5′ cloning site EcoRI (not destroyed); 3′ cloning site XhoI (not destroyed)
  Sequencing primers: 5′ CMV-F; 3′ BGH-rev
Terms and licenses: Academic/Nonprofit Terms; Industry Terms: Not Available to Industry
Depositor comments: Flag epitope-tagged truncation mutants of β-arrestin 1 were prepared by the polymerase chain reaction (PCR), incorporating an Eco RI site, minimal Kozak sequence (ACC), and initiator methionine codon into the 5' primer, and the Flag epitope sequence, stop codon, and an Xho I site into the 3' primer. PCR products were subcloned into pcDNA3. DNA sequences were confirmed by dideoxynucleotide sequencing.
How to cite: pcDNA3 βarr1 S412A Flag was a gift from Robert Lefkowitz (Addgene plasmid # 42195 ; http://n2t.net/addgene:42195 ; RRID:Addgene_42195)
