[The description below was written by a language model from this plasmid's Addgene catalogue record and pLannotate feature annotations shown in this document.]
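Description:
pcDNA3 βarr1 S412A Flag is a mammalian expression plasmid built on the Invitrogen pcDNA3 backbone, about 6.7 kb in total, carrying rat β-arrestin 1 (Arrb1) with a serine-to-alanine substitution at residue 412. It is propagated in E. coli as a high-copy plasmid through a ColE1/pUC-type origin with ampicillin selection from the β-lactamase gene. An f1 origin is also present, which allows single-stranded DNA production. For selection in mammalian cells, an SV40 enhancer/early promoter drives the neomycin phosphotransferase gene, terminated by an SV40 polyadenylation signal, so stable transfectants can be selected with G418.

The roughly 1.3 kb insert was generated by PCR and cloned between EcoRI and XhoI sites, both retained. According to the depositor, the 5′ primer supplied a minimal Kozak context and initiator methionine, and the 3′ primer added a C-terminal Flag epitope and stop codon; that comment is worded for truncation mutants, whereas this entry is a point mutant. The feature table annotates the Arrb1 coding sequence but does not call the Flag tag separately. Expression is driven by the human CMV immediate-early enhancer and promoter and terminated by the bovine growth hormone polyadenylation signal. T7 and SP6 phage promoters flank the insert and can be used for in vitro transcription or sequencing. Several small annotated fragments (a short HIV-1 LTR match, ble, lacI and lac promoter remnants) appear to be backbone remnants or incidental matches rather than functional parts.

β-arrestin 1 regulates desensitization and internalization of G-protein-coupled receptors. The alanine substitution cannot be phosphorylated at position 412, and the associated publication concerns β-arrestin-dependent assembly of β2-adrenergic receptor–Src kinase complexes. The construct suits transient or stable expression of this mutant, with detection or immunoprecipitation through the Flag epitope.
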