Features (pLannotate 1.2.2; 21 found; start..end, strand, type, name):
     30..82      -  misc_feature   bom (fragment): basis of mobility region from pBR322
    237..616     +  enhancer       CMV enhancer: human cytomegalovirus immediate early enhancer
    617..820     +  promoter       CMV promoter: human cytomegalovirus (CMV) immediate early promoter
    816..849     +  LTR            5' LTR (truncated) (fragment): truncated 5' long terminal repeat (LTR) from HIV-1
    865..883     +  promoter       T7 promoter: promoter for bacteriophage T7 RNA polymerase
    958..2211    +  CDS            Arrb1: ARRB1_RAT - Experimental evidence at protein level: Swiss-Prot protein existence level 1. Functions in regulating agonist-mediated G-protein coupled receptor (GPCR) signaling by mediating both receptor desensitization and resensitization processes. During homologous desensitization, beta- arrestins bind to the GPRK-phosphorylated receptor and sterically preclude its coupling to the cognate G-protein; the binding appears to require additional receptor determinants exposed only in the active receptor conformation. The beta-arrestins target many receptors for internalization by acting as endocyti
   2287..2305    -  promoter       SP6 promoter: promoter for bacteriophage SP6 RNA polymerase
   2331..2555    +  polyA_signal   bGH poly(A) signal: bovine growth hormone polyadenylation signal
   2559..2580    +  promoter       SV40 promoter (fragment): SV40 enhancer and early promoter
   2601..3029    +  rep_origin     f1 ori (sequence partly withheld): f1 bacteriophage origin of replication; arrow indicates direction of (+) strand synthesis
   3043..3372    +  promoter       SV40 promoter: SV40 enhancer and early promoter
   3439..4230    +  CDS            neo: KKA2_KLEPN - Also known as kan, nptII. Experimental evidence at protein level: Swiss-Prot protein existence level 1. Resistance to kanamycin, neomycin, paromomycin, ribostamycin, butirosin and gentamicin B. From Klebsiella pneumoniae.
   4254..4412    +  CDS            ble (fragment): BLE_KLEPN - Experimental evidence at protein level: Swiss-Prot protein existence level 1. Binding protein with a strong affinity to the bleomycin family of antibiotics. Binds to CL990; an antimitotic-antibiotic compound. From Klebsiella pneumoniae.
   4407..4528    +  polyA_signal   SV40 poly(A) signal: SV40 polyadenylation signal
   4601..4617    -  protein_bind   lac operator: The lac repressor binds to the lac operator to inhibit transcription in E. coli. This inhibition can be relieved by adding lactose or isopropyl-β-D-thiogalactopyranoside (IPTG). lac repressor encoded by lacI
   4625..4655    -  promoter       lac promoter: promoter for the E. coli lac operon
   4670..4691    -  protein_bind   CAP binding site: CAP binding activates transcription in the presence of cAMP. E. coli catabolite activator protein
   4704..4796    -  CDS            lacI (fragment): lac repressor; lacI; The lac repressor binds to the lac operator to inhibit transcription in E. coli. This inhibition can be relieved by adding lactose or isopropyl-β-D-thiogalactopyranoside (IPTG).
   4979..5567    -  rep_origin     ori: high-copy-number ColE1/pMB1/pBR322/pUC origin of replication
   5738..6598    -  CDS            AmpR: β-lactamase; bla; confers resistance to ampicillin, carbenicillin, and related antibiotics
   6599..6703    -  promoter       AmpR promoter: bla
>Addgene plasmid #42195 | pcDNA3 βarr1 S412A Flag | addgene full sequence | sequence record 204477 | Addgene NGS Result
TCGACGGATCGGGAGATCTCCCGATCCCCTATGGTGCACTCTCAGTACAATCTGCTCTGATGCCGCATAG
TTAAGCCAGTATCTGCTCCCTGCTTGTGTGTTGGAGGTCGCTGAGTAGTGCGCGAGCAAAATTTAAGCTA
CAACAAGGCAAGGCTTGACCGACAATTGCATGAAGAATCTGCTTAGGGTTAGGCGTTTTGCGCTGCTTCG
CGATGTACGGGCCAGATATACGCGTTGACATTGATTATTGACTAGTTATTAATAGTAATCAATTACGGGG
TCATTAGTTCATAGCCCATATATGGAGTTCCGCGTTACATAACTTACGGTAAATGGCCCGCCTGGCTGAC
CGCCCAACGACCCCCGCCCATTGACGTCAATAATGACGTATGTTCCCATAGTAACGCCAATAGGGACTTT
CCATTGACGTCAATGGGTGGAGTATTTACGGTAAACTGCCCACTTGGCAGTACATCAAGTGTATCATATG
CCAAGTACGCCCCCTATTGACGTCAATGACGGTAAATGGCCCGCCTGGCATTATGCCCAGTACATGACCT
TATGGGACTTTCCTACTTGGCAGTACATCTACGTATTAGTCATCGCTATTACCATGGTGATGCGGTTTTG
GCAGTACATCAATGGGCGTGGATAGCGGTTTGACTCACGGGGATTTCCAAGTCTCCACCCCATTGACGTC
AATGGGAGTTTGTTTTGGCACCAAAATCAACGGGACTTTCCAAAATGTCGTAACAACTCCGCCCCATTGA
CGCAAATGGGCGGTAGGCGTGTACGGTGGGAGGTCTATATAAGCAGAGCTCTCTGGCTAACTAGAGAACC
CACTGCTTACTGGCTTATCGAAATTAATACGACTCACTATAGGGAGACCCAAGCTTGGTACCGAGCTCGG
ATCCACTAGTAACGGCCGCCAGTGTGCTGGAATTCTGCAGATCGACCATGGGCGACAAAGGGACACGAGT
GTTCAAGAAGGCAAGCCCCAATGGAAAGCTCACCGTCTACCTGGGAAAGCGGGACTTTGTGGACCACATT
GACCTGGTGGACCCCGTGGATGGCGTGGTCCTGGTGGATCCTGAGTATCTCAAAGAAAGGCGAGTCTACG
TGACACTGACCTGCGCCTTCCGGTATGGCCGGGAAGACCTGGATGTCTTGGGTCTGACTTTTCGCAAAGA
CCTGTTTGTGGCTAACGTGCAGTCCTTCCCACCGGCCCCTGAGGACAAGAAGCCACTGACTCGGCTACAA
GAGCGACTCATCAAGAAGCTGGGCGAGCATGCCTACCCCTTCACCTTTGAGATCCCGCCAAACCTTCCGT
GCTCAGTCACATTGCAACCTGGGCCTGAGGACACAGGGAAGGCCTGCGGTGTGGATTATGAAGTGAAAGC
CTTCTGTGCTGAGAACCTGGAGGAGAAGATCCACAAAAGGAATTCTGTGCGGCTAGTCATCCGGAAGGTT
CAATATGCCCCTGAGAGGCCTGGCCCTCAGCCCACGGCTGAGACCACCAGACAGTTCCTCATGTCGGACA
AGCCCCTGCACCTTGAGGCATCTCTGGATAAGGAGATCTATTATCATGGAGAACCCATCAGCGTCAATGT
CCATGTCACCAACAACACCAACAAGACTGTGAAGAAGATCAAGATCTCGGTGCGCCAGTATGCAGACATC
TGTCTCTTCAACACAGCTCAGTACAAGTGCCCAGTGGCCATGGAGGAAGCTGATGATACTGTGGCACCCA
GCTCAACATTCTGCAAGGTCTACACACTGACTCCCTTCCTGGCAAACAACAGAGAGAAGCGGGGGCTTGC
CCTCGACGGGAAGCTCAAGCATGAAGACACAAATCTGGCTTCCAGCACTCTGTTGCGGGAAGGCGCCAAC
CGTGAAATCCTGGGTATCATTGTTTCCTACAAAGTCAAAGTGAAGCTGGTGGTGTCCCGGGGCGGCCTGT
TGGGAGACCTTGCATCCAGTGACGTGGCTGTGGAACTGCCCTTTACCTTAATGCACCCCAAGCCTAAAGA
GGAGCCCCCACATCGGGAAGTTCCAGAGAGCGAGACTCCAGTAGACACCAATCTCATAGAGCTTGACACC
AATGATGACGACATTGTGTTTGAGGACTTTGCTCGTCAGCGGCTGAAAGGCATGAAGGATGACAAGGACG
AAGAGGATGATGGCACCGGCGCTCCACACCTCAACAACAGAGACTACAAAGACGATGACGACAAGTAAGA
TCCATCACACTGGCGGCCGCTCGAGCATGCATCTAGAGGGCCCTATTCTATAGTGTCACCTAAATGCTAG
AGCTCGCTGATCAGCCTCGACTGTGCCTTCTAGTTGCCAGCCATCTGTTGTTTGCCCCTCCCCCGTGCCT
TCCTTGACCCTGGAAGGTGCCACTCCCACTGTCCTTTCCTAATAAAATGAGGAAATTGCATCGCATTGTC
TGAGTAGGTGTCATTCTATTCTGGGGGGTGGGGTGGGGCAGGACAGCAAGGGGGAGGATTGGGAAGACAA
TAGCAGGCATGCTGGGGATGCGGTGGGCTCTATGGCTTCTGAGGCGGAAAGAACCAGCTGGGGCTCTAGG
GGGTATCCCC
[124 nt withheld, positions 2601-2724]
C
[91 nt withheld, positions 2726-2816]
A
[49 nt withheld, positions 2818-2866]
CCTTTGACGTTGGAGTCCACGTTCTTT
[37 nt withheld, positions 2894-2930]
ACCCTATCTCGGTCTATTCTTTTGATTTATAAGGGATTTTGCCGATTTCGGCCTATTGGTTAAAAAATGA
GCTGATTTAACAAAAATTTAACGCGAATTAATTCTGTGGAATGTGTGTCAGTTAGGGTGTGGAAAGTCCC
CAGGCTCCCCAGCAGGCAGAAGTATGCAAAGCATGCATCTCAATTAGTCAGCAACCAGGTGTGGAAAGTC
CCCAGGCTCCCCAGCAGGCAGAAGTATGCAAAGCATGCATCTCAATTAGTCAGCAACCATAGTCCCGCCC
CTAACTCCGCCCATCCCGCCCCTAACTCCGCCCAGTTCCGCCCATTCTCCGCCCCATGGCTGACTAATTT
TTTTTATTTATGCAGAGGCCGAGGCCGCCTCTGCCTCTGAGCTATTCCAGAAGTAGTGAGGAGGCTTTTT
TGGAGGCCTAGGCTTTTGCAAAAAGCTCCCGGGAGCTTGTATATCCATTTTCGGATCTGATCAAGAGACA
GGATGAGGATCGTTTCGCATGATTGAACAAGATGGATTGCACGCAGGTTCTCCGGCCGCTTGGGTGGAGA
GGCTATTCGGCTATGACTGGGCACAACAGACAATCGGCTGCTCTGATGCCGCCGTGTTCCGGCTGTCAGC
GCAGGGGCGCCCGGTTCTTTTTGTCAAGACCGACCTGTCCGGTGCCCTGAATGAACTGCAGGACGAGGCA
GCGCGGCTATCGTGGCTGGCCACGACGGGCGTTCCTTGCGCAGCTGTGCTCGACGTTGTCACTGAAGCGG
GAAGGGACTGGCTGCTATTGGGCGAAGTGCCGGGGCAGGATCTCCTGTCATCTCACCTTGCTCCTGCCGA
GAAAGTATCCATCATGGCTGATGCAATGCGGCGGCTGCATACGCTTGATCCGGCTACCTGCCCATTCGAC
CACCAAGCGAAACATCGCATCGAGCGAGCACGTACTCGGATGGAAGCCGGTCTTGTCGATCAGGATGATC
TGGACGAAGAGCATCAGGGGCTCGCGCCAGCCGAACTGTTCGCCAGGCTCAAGGCGCGCATGCCCGACGG
CGAGGATCTCGTCGTGACCCATGGCGATGCCTGCTTGCCGAATATCATGGTGGAAAATGGCCGCTTTTCT
GGATTCATCGACTGTGGCCGGCTGGGTGTGGCGGACCGCTATCAGGACATAGCGTTGGCTACCCGTGATA
TTGCTGAAGAGCTTGGCGGCGAATGGGCTGACCGCTTCCTCGTGCTTTACGGTATCGCCGCTCCCGATTC
GCAGCGCATCGCCTTCTATCGCCTTCTTGACGAGTTCTTCTGAGCGGGACTCTGGGGTTCGAAATGACCG
ACCAAGCGACGCCCAACCTGCCATCACGAGATTTCGATTCCACCGCCGCCTTCTATGAAAGGTTGGGCTT
CGGAATCGTTTTCCGGGACGCCGGCTGGATGATCCTCCAGCGCGGGGATCTCATGCTGGAGTTCTTCGCC
CACCCCAACTTGTTTATTGCAGCTTATAATGGTTACAAATAAAGCAATAGCATCACAAATTTCACAAATA
AAGCATTTTTTTCACTGCATTCTAGTTGTGGTTTGTCCAAACTCATCAATGTATCTTATCATGTCTGTAT
ACCGTCGACCTCTAGCTAGAGCTTGGCGTAATCATGGTCATAGCTGTTTCCTGTGTGAAATTGTTATCCG
CTCACAATTCCACACAACATACGAGCCGGAAGCATAAAGTGTAAAGCCTGGGGTGCCTAATGAGTGAGCT
AACTCACATTAATTGCGTTGCGCTCACTGCCCGCTTTCCAGTCGGGAAACCTGTCGTGCCAGCTGCATTA
ATGAATCGGCCAACGCGCGGGGAGAGGCGGTTTGCGTATTGGGCGCTCTTCCGCTTCCTCGCTCACTGAC
TCGCTGCGCTCGGTCGTTCGGCTGCGGCGAGCGGTATCAGCTCACTCAAAGGCGGTAATACGGTTATCCA
CAGAATCAGGGGATAACGCAGGAAAGAACATGTGAGCAAAAGGCCAGCAAAAGGCCAGGAACCGTAAAAA
GGCCGCGTTGCTGGCGTTTTTCCATAGGCTCCGCCCCCCTGACGAGCATCACAAAAATCGACGCTCAAGT
CAGAGGTGGCGAAACCCGACAGGACTATAAAGATACCAGGCGTTTCCCCCTGGAAGCTCCCTCGTGCGCT
CTCCTGTTCCGACCCTGCCGCTTACCGGATACCTGTCCGCCTTTCTCCCTTCGGGAAGCGTGGCGCTTTC
TCATAGCTCACGCTGTAGGTATCTCAGTTCGGTGTAGGTCGTTCGCTCCAAGCTGGGCTGTGTGCACGAA
CCCCCCGTTCAGCCCGACCGCTGCGCCTTATCCGGTAACTATCGTCTTGAGTCCAACCCGGTAAGACACG
ACTTATCGCCACTGGCAGCAGCCACTGGTAACAGGATTAGCAGAGCGAGGTATGTAGGCGGTGCTACAGA
GTTCTTGAAGTGGTGGCCTAACTACGGCTACACTAGAAGAACAGTATTTGGTATCTGCGCTCTGCTGAAG
CCAGTTACCTTCGGAAAAAGAGTTGGTAGCTCTTGATCCGGCAAACAAACCACCGCTGGTAGCGGTGGTT
TTTTTGTTTGCAAGCAGCAGATTACGCGCAGAAAAAAAGGATCTCAAGAAGATCCTTTGATCTTTTCTAC
GGGGTCTGACGCTCAGTGGAACGAAAACTCACGTTAAGGGATTTTGGTCATGAGATTATCAAAAAGGATC
TTCACCTAGATCCTTTTAAATTAAAAATGAAGTTTTAAATCAATCTAAAGTATATATGAGTAAACTTGGT
CTGACAGTTACCAATGCTTAATCAGTGAGGCACCTATCTCAGCGATCTGTCTATTTCGTTCATCCATAGT
TGCCTGACTCCCCGTCGTGTAGATAACTACGATACGGGAGGGCTTACCATCTGGCCCCAGTGCTGCAATG
ATACCGCGAGACCCACGCTCACCGGCTCCAGATTTATCAGCAATAAACCAGCCAGCCGGAAGGGCCGAGC
GCAGAAGTGGTCCTGCAACTTTATCCGCCTCCATCCAGTCTATTAATTGTTGCCGGGAAGCTAGAGTAAG
TAGTTCGCCAGTTAATAGTTTGCGCAACGTTGTTGCCATTGCTACAGGCATCGTGGTGTCACGCTCGTCG
TTTGGTATGGCTTCATTCAGCTCCGGTTCCCAACGATCAAGGCGAGTTACATGATCCCCCATGTTGTGCA
AAAAAGCGGTTAGCTCCTTCGGTCCTCCGATCGTTGTCAGAAGTAAGTTGGCCGCAGTGTTATCACTCAT
GGTTATGGCAGCACTGCATAATTCTCTTACTGTCATGCCATCCGTAAGATGCTTTTCTGTGACTGGTGAG
TACTCAACCAAGTCATTCTGAGAATAGTGTATGCGGCGACCGAGTTGCTCTTGCCCGGCGTCAATACGGG
ATAATACCGCGCCACATAGCAGAACTTTAAAAGTGCTCATCATTGGAAAACGTTCTTCGGGGCGAAAACT
CTCAAGGATCTTACCGCTGTTGAGATCCAGTTCGATGTAACCCACTCGTGCACCCAACTGATCTTCAGCA
TCTTTTACTTTCACCAGCGTTTCTGGGTGAGCAAAAACAGGAAGGCAAAATGCCGCAAAAAAGGGAATAA
GGGCGACACGGAAATGTTGAATACTCATACTCTTCCTTTTTCAATATTATTGAAGCATTTATCAGGGTTA
TTGTCTCATGAGCGGATACATATTTGAATGTATTTAGAAAAATAAACAAATAGGGGTTCCGCGCACATTT
CCCCGAAAAGTGCCACCTGACG
