>Addgene plasmid #42195 | pcDNA3 βarr1 S412A Flag | addgene partial sequence | sequence record 57540 | BGH-rev 5'-TAGAAGGCACAGTCGAGG-3'
CTATAGAATAGGGCCCTCTAGATGCATGCTCGAGCGGCCGCCAGTGTGATGGATCTTACTTGTCGTCATC
GTCTTTGTAGTCTCTGTTGTTGAGGTGTGGAGCGCCGGTGCCATCATCCTCTTCGTCCTTGTCATCCTTC
ATGCCTTTCAGCCGCTGACGAGCAAAGTCCTCAAACACAATGTCGTCATCATTGGTGTCAAGCTCTATGA
GATTGGTGTCTACTGGAGTCTCGCTCTCTGGAACTTCCCGATGTGGGGGCTCCTCTTTAGGCTTGGGGTG
CATTAAGGTAAAGGGCAGTTCCACAGCCACGTCACTGGATGCAAGGTCTCCCAACAGGCCGCCCCGGGAC
ACCACCAGCTTCACTTTGACTTTGTAGGAAACAATGATACCCAGGATTTCACGGTTGGCGCCTTCCCGCA
ACAGAGTGCTGGAAGCCAGATTTGTGTCTTCATGCTTGAGCTTCCCGTCGAGGGCAAGCCCCCGCTTCTC
TCTGTTGTTTGCCAGGAAGGGAGTCAGTGTGTAGACCTTGCAGAATGTTGAGCTGGGTGCCACAGTATCA
TCAGCTTCCTCCATGGCCACTGGGCACTTGTACTGAGCTGTGTTGAAGAGACAGATGTCTGCATACTGGC
GCACCGAGATCTTGATCTTCTTCACAGTCTTGTTGGTGTTGTTGGTGACATGGACATTGACGCTGATGGG
TTCTCCATGATAATAGATCTCCTTATCCAGAGATGCCTCAAGGTGCAGGGGCTTGTCCGACATGAGGAAC
TGTCTGGTGGTCTCAGCCGTGGGCTGAGGGCCAGGCCTCTCAGGGGCATATTGAACCTTCCGGATGACTA
GCCGCACAGAATTCCTTTTGTGGATCTTCTCCTCCAGGTTCTCAGCACAGAAG
